>Addgene plasmid #170753 | pSUMO chicken-cPLA2-C2-domain | addgene full sequence | sequence record 337152 | Addgene NGS Result
GGCTCTCAAGGGCATCGGTCGAGATCCCGGTGCCTAATGAGTGAGCTAACTTACATTAATTGCGTTGCGC
TCACTGCCCGCTTTCCAGTCGGGAAACCTGTCGTGCCAGCTGCATTAATGAATCGGCCAACGCGCGGGGA
GAGGCGGTTTGCGTATTGGGCGCCAGGGTGGTTTTTCTTTTCACCAGTGAGACGGGCAACAGCTGATTGC
CCTTCACCGCCTGGCCCTGAGAGAGTTGCAGCAAGCGGTCCACGCTGGTTTGCCCCAGCAGGCGAAAATC
CTGTTTGATGGTGGTTAACGGCGGGATATAACATGAGCTGTCTTCGGTATCGTCGTATCCCACTACCGAG
ATGTCCGCACCAACGCGCAGCCCGGACTCGGTAATGGCGCGCATTGCGCCCAGCGCCATCTGATCGTTGG
CAACCAGCATCGCAGTGGGAACGATGCCCTCATTCAGCATTTGCATGGTTTGTTGAAAACCGGACATGGC
ACTCCAGTCGCCTTCCCGTTCCGCTATCGGCTGAATTTGATTGCGAGTGAGATATTTATGCCAGCCAGCC
AGACGCAGACGCGCCGAGACAGAACTTAATGGGCCCGCTAACAGCGCGATTTGCTGGTGACCCAATGCGA
CCAGATGCTCCACGCCCAGTCGCGTACCGTCTTCATGGGAGAAAATAATACTGTTGATGGGTGTCTGGTC
AGAGACATCAAGAAATAACGCCGGAACATTAGTGCAGGCAGCTTCCACAGCAATGGCATCCTGGTCATCC
AGCGGATAGTTAATGATCAGCCCACTGACGCGTTGCGCGAGAAGATTGTGCACCGCCGCTTTACAGGCTT
CGACGCCGCTTCGTTCTACCATCGACACCACCACGCTGGCACCCAGTTGATCGGCGCGAGATTTAATCGC
CGCGACAATTTGCGACGGCGCGTGCAGGGCCAGACTGGAGGTGGCAACGCCAATCAGCAACGACTGTTTG
CCCGCCAGTTGTTGTGCCACGCGGTTGGGAATGTAATTCAGCTCCGCCATCGCCGCTTCCACTTTTTCCC
GCGTTTTCGCAGAAACGTGGCTGGCCTGGTTCACCACGCGGGAAACGGTCTGATAAGAGACACCGGCATA
CTCTGCGACATCGTATAACGTTACTGGTTTCACATTCACCACCCTGAATTGACTCTCTTCCGGGCGCTAT
CATGCCATACCGCGAAAGGTTTTGCGCCATTCGATGGTGTCCGGGATCTCGACGCTCTCCCTTATGCGAC
TCCTGCATTAGGAAATTAATACGACTCACTATAGGGGAATTGTGAGCGGATAACAATTCCCCTGTAGAAA
TAATTTTGTTTAACTTTAATAAGGAGATATACCATGGGCAGCAGCCATCATCATCATCATCACAGCAGCG
GCCTGGTGCCGCGCGGCAGCCACATGGCAAGCATGTCGGACTCAGAAGTCAATCAAGAAGCTAAGCCAGA
GGTCAAGCCAGAAGTCAAGCCTGAGACTCACATCAATTTAAAGGTGTCCGATGGATCTTCAGAGATCTTC
TTCAAGATCAAAAAGACCACTCCTTTAAGAAGGCTGATGGAAGCGTTCGCTAAAAGACAGGGTAAGGAAA
TGGACTCCTTAAGATTCTTGTACGACGGTATTAGAATCCAAGCTGATCAGACCCCTGAAGATTTGGACAT
GGAGGATAACGATATTATTGAGGCTCACAGAGAACAGATTGGTGGATCCTATAGCCATGTGTTTACCGTG
ACCGTGCGCAAAGCCACCAATGTGACCAAAGGCGCCATTGGCGATATGCTGGATACCCCTGATCCTTATG
TGGAGCTGTTTATTCCGAGCGCACCGGATTGCCGCAAACGCACCAAGCACTTCAACAACGACGTGAACCC
GGTGTGGAACGAGACCTTCGAGTTTATCCTGGACCCGAACCAGGATAACGTGCTGGAAGTGACCCTGATG
GACGCCAACTATGTGATGGATGAGACCCTGGGCATGGCCACCTTTCCGATTAGCAGCCTGAAACTGGGCG
AGAAGAAAGAAGTTCAGCTGACCTTCAACAACGTGACCGAGATGACCCTGGAACTGAGCCTGGAAGTTTG
CAGCTGATGAATTCGAGCTCGGCGCGCCTGCAGGTCGACAAGCTTGCGGCCGCATAATGCTTAAGTCGAA
CAGAAAGTAATCGTATTGTACACGGCCGCATAATCGAAATTAATACGACTCACTATAGGGGAATTGTGAG
CGGATAACAATTCCCCATCTTAGTATATTAGTTAAGTATAAGAAGGAGATATACATATGGCAGATCTCAA
TTGGATATCGGCCGGCCACGCGATCGCTGACGTCGGTACCCTCGAGTCTGGTAAAGAAACCGCTGCTGCG
AAATTTGAACGCCAGCACATGGACTCGTCTACTAGCGCAGCTTAATTAACCTAGGCTGCTGCCACCGCTG
AGCAATAACTAGCATAACCCCTTGGGGCCTCTAAACGGGTCTTGAGGGGTTTTTTGCTGAAACCTCAGGC
ATTTGAGAAGCACACGGTCACACTGCTTCCGGTAGTCAATAAACCGGTAAACCAGCAATAGACATAAGCG
GCTATTTAACGACCCTGCCCTGAACCGACGACAAGCTGACGACCGGGTCTCCGCAAGTGGCACTTTTCGG
GGAAATGTGCGCGGAACCCCTATTTGTTTATTTTTCTAAATACATTCAAATATGTATCCGCTCATGAATT
AATTCTTAGAAAAACTCATCGAGCATCAAATGAAACTGCAATTTATTCATATCAGGATTATCAATACCAT
ATTTTTGAAAAAGCCGTTTCTGTAATGAAGGAGAAAACTCACCGAGGCAGTTCCATAGGATGGCAAGATC
CTGGTATCGGTCTGCGATTCCGACTCGTCCAACATCAATACAACCTATTAATTTCCCCTCGTCAAAAATA
AGGTTATCAAGTGAGAAATCACCATGAGTGACGACTGAATCCGGTGAGAATGGCAAAAGTTTATGCATTT
CTTTCCAGACTTGTTCAACAGGCCAGCCATTACGCTCGTCATCAAAATCACTCGCATCAACCAAACCGTT
ATTCATTCGTGATTGCGCCTGAGCGAGACGAAATACGCGGTCGCTGTTAAAAGGACAATTACAAACAGGA
ATCGAATGCAACCGGCGCAGGAACACTGCCAGCGCATCAACAATATTTTCACCTGAATCAGGATATTCTT
CTAATACCTGGAATGCTGTTTTCCCGGGGATCGCAGTGGTGAGTAACCATGCATCATCAGGAGTACGGAT
AAAATGCTTGATGGTCGGAAGAGGCATAAATTCCGTCAGCCAGTTTAGTCTGACCATCTCATCTGTAACA
TCATTGGCAACGCTACCTTTGCCATGTTTCAGAAACAACTCTGGCGCATCGGGCTTCCCATACAATCGAT
AGATTGTCGCACCTGATTGCCCGACATTATCGCGAGCCCATTTATACCCATATAAATCAGCATCCATGTT
GGAATTTAATCGCGGCCTAGAGCAAGACGTTTCCCGTTGAATATGGCTCATACTCTTCCTTTTTCAATAT
TATTGAAGCATTTATCAGGGTTATTGTCTCATGAGCGGATACATATTTGAATGTATTTAGAAAAATAAAC
AAATAGGCATGCAGCGCTCTTCCGCTTCCTCGCTCACTGACTCGCTACGCTCGGTCGTTCGACTGCGGCG
AGCGGTGTCAGCTCACTCAAAAGCGGTAATACGGTTATCCACAGAATCAGGGGATAAAGCCGGAAAGAAC
ATGTGAGCAAAAAGCAAAGCACCGGAAGAAGCCAACGCCGCAGGCGTTTTTCCATAGGCTCCGCCCCCCT
GACGAGCATCACAAAAATCGACGCTCAAGCCAGAGGTGGCGAAACCCGACAGGACTATAAAGATACCAGG
CGTTTCCCCCTGGAAGCTCCCTCGTGCGCTCTCCTGTTCCGACCCTGCCGCTTACCGGATACCTGTCCGC
CTTTCTCCCTTCGGGAAGCGTGGCGCTTTCTCATAGCTCACGCTGTTGGTATCTCAGTTCGGTGTAGGTC
GTTCGCTCCAAGCTGGGCTGTGTGCACGAACCCCCCGTTCAGCCCGACCGCTGCGCCTTATCCGGTAACT
ATCGTCTTGAGTCCAACCCGGTAAGACACGACTTATCGCCACTGGCAGCAGCCATTGGTAACTGATTTAG
AGGACTTTGTCTTGAAGTTATGCACCTGTTAAGGCTAAACTGAAAGAACAGATTTTGGTGAGTGCGGTCC
TCCAACCCACTTACCTTGGTTCAAAGAGTTGGTAGCTCAGCGAACCTTGAGAAAACCACCGTTGGTAGCG
GTGGTTTTTCTTTATTTATGAGATGATGAATCAATCGGTCTATCAAGTCAACGAACAGCTATTCCGTTAC
TCTAGATTTCAGTGCAATTTATCTCTTCAAATGTAGCACCTGAAGTCAGCCCCATACGATATAAGTTGTA
ATTCTCATGTTAGTCATGCCCCGCGCCCACCGGAAGGAGCTGACTGGGTTGAA
Features (pLannotate 1.2.2; 21 found; start..end, strand, type, name):
     37..58      -  protein_bind   CAP binding site: CAP binding activates transcription in the presence of cAMP. E. coli catabolite activator protein
     71..1153    -  CDS            lacI: lac repressor; lacI; The lac repressor binds to the lac operator to inhibit transcription in E. coli. This inhibition can be relieved by adding lactose or isopropyl-β-D-thiogalactopyranoside (IPTG).
   1154..1231    -  promoter       lacI promoter: lacI
   1239..1274    -  CDS            TcR (fragment): tetracycline efflux protein; tet; confers resistance to tetracycline
   1277..1295    +  promoter       T7 promoter: promoter for bacteriophage T7 RNA polymerase
   1296..1320    +  protein_bind   lac operator: The lac repressor binds to the lac operator to inhibit transcription in E. coli. This inhibition can be relieved by adding lactose or isopropyl-β-D-thiogalactopyranoside (IPTG). lac repressor encoded by lacI
   1335..1357    +  RBS            RBS: efficient ribosome binding site from bacteriophage T7 gene 10 (Olins and Rangwala, 1989)
   1376..1392    +  CDS            capTEV™ (fragment): composite tag for in vivo biotinylation, TEV protease cleavage, and 6xHis tagging
   1403..1420    +  CDS            thrombin site: thrombin recognition and cleavage site
   1433..1725    +  CDS            SUMO (fragment): cleavable ubiquitin-like protein tag; S. cerevisiae SMT3 (truncated)
   1730..2149    +  CDS            PLA2G4A (fragment): PA24A_CHICK - Also known as CPLA2, PLA2G4. Experimental evidence at protein level: Swiss-Prot protein existence level 1. Selectively hydrolyzes arachidonyl phospholipids in the sn-2 position releasing arachidonic acid. Together with its lysophospholipid activity, it is implicated in the initiation of the inflammatory response. From Gallus gallus (Chicken).
   2211..2229    +  promoter       T7 promoter: promoter for bacteriophage T7 RNA polymerase
   2230..2254    +  protein_bind   lac operator: The lac repressor binds to the lac operator to inhibit transcription in E. coli. This inhibition can be relieved by adding lactose or isopropyl-β-D-thiogalactopyranoside (IPTG). lac repressor encoded by lacI
   2363..2404    +  CDS            S-Tag (fragment): affinity and epitope tag derived from pancreatic ribonuclease A
   2434..2451    +  CDS            SET1 (fragment): solubility-enhancement tag derived from T7 phage gene 10B
   2459..2506    +  terminator     T7 terminator: transcription terminator for bacteriophage T7 RNA polymerase
   2670..2727    +  promoter       AmpR promoter (fragment): bla
   2736..3551    -  CDS            KanR: aminoglycoside phosphotransferase; aph(3')-Ia; confers resistance to kanamycin in bacteria or G418 (Geneticin®) in eukaryotes
   3552..3643    -  promoter       AmpR promoter: bla
   3659..4408    -  rep_origin     RSF ori: Plasmids containing the RSF 1030 origin of replication can be propagated in E. coli cells that contain additional plasmids with compatible origins.
   4491..22      -  CDS            TcR (fragment) (across the origin): tetracycline efflux protein; tet; confers resistance to tetracycline
