[The description below was written by a language model from this plasmid's Addgene catalogue record and pLannotate feature annotations shown in this document.]
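Description:
pSUMO chicken-cPLA2-C2-domain is a 4.5 kb bacterial expression plasmid for producing the C2 domain of chicken (Gallus gallus) cytosolic phospholipase A2 alpha (PLA2G4A) as a cleavable SUMO fusion in E. coli. The plasmid replicates from an RSF1030 origin, which is compatible with other common origins and so allows co-maintenance with additional plasmids. It is selected with kanamycin through an aph(3')-Ia aminoglycoside phosphotransferase gene driven by a bla-type promoter. The catalogue lists it as high copy. A lacI gene with its own promoter is carried on the backbone to supply lac repressor.

The expression cassette consists of a T7 promoter followed by a lac operator and the strong T7 gene 10 ribosome binding site, so transcription depends on T7 RNA polymerase and is induced with IPTG. The open reading frame begins with a short tag region annotated as a fragment matching a His-containing composite tag. This is followed by a thrombin cleavage site, a truncated yeast SMT3 (SUMO) tag and the PLA2G4A fragment of about 420 bp that encodes the C2 domain. SUMO typically improves solubility and can be removed by a SUMO-specific protease.

Downstream lies a second T7 promoter/lac operator unit with S-tag remnants and a T7 terminator. This arrangement is reminiscent of a dual-cassette Duet-style backbone, and no insert is annotated in the second site. Short tetracycline-resistance fragments are backbone remnants rather than functional markers.

The catalogue purpose statement refers generically to GLTP superfamily expression constructs. The associated publication concerns the structural basis of phosphatidylcholine recognition by this C2 domain, which suggests the plasmid is used for recombinant protein production for structural and lipid-binding studies.
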