Addgene plasmid #170753: pSUMO chicken-cPLA2-C2-domain
Purpose: The plasmids contain inserts (ORFs) for expressing various members of the GlycoLipid Transfer Protein (GLTP) superfamily.
Depositing lab: Rhoderick Brown. Depositing organization: University of Minnesota. Publication: Structural basis of phosphatidylcholine recognition by the C2-domain of cytosolic phospholipase A2alpha. Hirano Y, Gao YG, Stephenson DJ, Vu NT, Malinina L, Simanshu DK, Chalfant CE, Patel DJ, Brown RE. Elife. 2019 May 3;8. pii: 44760. doi: 10.7554/eLife.44760. PubMed 31050338.
Backbone
  Vector backbone: pSUMO
  Vector type: Bacterial Expression
Growth in bacteria
  Bacterial resistance: Kanamycin, 50 μg/mL
  Growth temperature: 37°C
  Growth strain: DH5alpha
  Copy number: High Copy
Gene/Insert
  Gene/Insert name: PLA2G4A-C2 domain (alt name: cPLA2_-C2 domain)
  Species: G. gallus (chicken)
  Entrez Gene: PLA2G4A
  Tag / fusion protein: SUMO (N terminal on backbone)
  Cloning method: Restriction Enzyme; 5′ cloning site Unknown (unknown if destroyed)
Terms and licenses: Academic/Nonprofit Terms; Industry Terms: Not Available to Industry
How to cite: pSUMO chicken-cPLA2-C2-domain was a gift from Rhoderick Brown (Addgene plasmid # 170753 ; http://n2t.net/addgene:170753 ; RRID:Addgene_170753)
